>Addgene plasmid #127368 | R4pGWB601_UBQ10p-Turbo-YFP-NLS | addgene full sequence | sequence record 246345 | Addgene NGS Result
GTTTACCCGCCAATATATCCTGTCAAACACTGATAGTTTAAACTGAAGGCGGGAAACGACAATCTGATCC
AAGCTCAAGCTGCTCTAGCATTCGCCATTCAGGCTGCGCAACTGTTGGGAAGGGCGATCGGTGCGGGCCT
CTTCGCTATTACGCCAGCTGGCGAAAGGGGGATGTGCTGCAAGGCGATTAAGTTGGGTAACGCCAGGGTT
TTCCCAGTCACGACGTTGTAAAACGACGGCCAGTGCCAAGCTTGTGGATCCCCCATCACAACTTTGTATA
GAAAAGTTGGCTCCGAATTCGCCCTTAGTCTAGCTCAACAGAGCTTTTAACCCAAATTGGTACAATAGAA
TACAACTTTAGATCATAATTCTCAAAAGAAAGAGATTCCTTAGCTATTCTATCTGCCACTCCATTTCCTT
CTCGGCTTGTATGCACAAGCATAAAATCCTCAAACTTGCTAAGTAGATACTTTATGTCTTGGATAATTGG
ATTGAGACTTGACAAGCATAACTTTCATGTAACCAAAGACACAAGTTGCTGAGAATCCACCTCAAAAATG
ATCTTCCTATAATTGAATCGGGATAATGACAGCACAGCCCATCTAAGAGCCTCCACTTCTACTTCCAGCA
CGCTTCTTACTTTTACCACAGCTCTTGCACCTAACCATAACACCTTCCCTGTATGATCGCGAAGCACCCA
CCCTAAGCCACATTTTAATCCTTCTGTTGGCCATGCCCCATCAAAGTTGCACTTAACCCAAGATTGTGGT
GGAGCTTCCCATGTTTCTCGTCTGTCCCGACGGTGTTGTGGTTGGTGCTTTCCTTACATTCTGAGCCTCT
TTCCTTCTAATCCACTCATCTGCATCTTCTTGTGTCCTTACTAATACCTCATTGGTTCCAAATTCCCTCC
CTTTAAGCACCAGCTCGTTTCTGTTCTTCCACAGCCTCCCAAGTATCCAAGGGACTAAAGCCTCCACATT
CTTCAGATCAGGATATTCTTGTTTAAGATGTTGAACTCTATGGAGGTTTGTATGAACTGATGATCTAGGA
CCGGATAAGTTCCCTTCTTCATAGCGAACTTATTCAAAGAATGTTTTGTGTATCATTCTTGTTACATTGT
TATTAATGAAAAAATATTATTGGTCATTGGACTGAACACGAGTGTTAAATATGGACCAGGCCCCAAATAA
GATCCATTGATATATGAATTAAATAACAAGAATAAATCGAGTCACCAAACCACTTGCCTTTTTTAACGAG
ACTTGTTCACCAACTTGATACAAAAGTCATTATCCTATGCAAATCAATAATCATACAAAAATATCCAATA
ACACTAAAAAATTAAAAGAAATGGATAATTTCACAATATGTTATACGATAAAGAAGTTACTTTTCCAAGA
AATTCACTGATTTTATAAGCCCACTTGCATTAGATAAATGGCAAAAAAAAACAAAAAGGAAAAGAAATAA
AGCACGAAGAATTCTAGAAAATACGAAATACGCTTCAATGCAGTGGGACCCACGGTTCAATTATTGCCAA
TTTTCAGCTCCACCGTATATTTAAAAAATAAAACGATAATGCTAAAAAAATATAAATCGTAACGATCGTT
AAATCTCAACGGCTGGATCTTATGACGACCGTTAGAAATTGTGGTTGTCGACGAGTCAGTAATAAACGGC
GTCAAAGTGGTTGCAGCCGGCACACACGAGTCGTGTTTATCAACTCAAAGCACAAATACTTTTCCTCAAC
CTAAAAATAAGGCAATTAGCCAAAAACAACTTTGCGTGTAAACAACGCTCAATACACGTGTCATTTTATT
ATTAGCTATTGCTTCACCGCCTTAGCTTTCTCGTGACCTAGTCGTCCTCGTCTTTTCTTCTTCTTCTTCT
ATAAAACAATACCCAAAGAGCTCTTCTTCTTCACAATTCAGATTTCAATTTCTCAAAATCTTAAAAACTT
TCTCTCAATTCTCTCTACCGTGATCAAGGTAAATTTCTGTGTTCCTTATTCTCTCAAAATCTTCGATTTT
GTTTTCGTTCGATCCCAATTTCGTATATGTTCTTTGGTTTAGATTCTGTTAATCTTAGATCGAAGACGAT
TTTCTGGGTTTGATCGTTAGATATCATCTTAATTCTCGATTAGGGTTTCATAGATATCATCCGATTTGTT
CAAATAATTTGAGTTTTGTCGAATAATTACTCTTCGATTTGTGATTTCTATCTAGATCTGGTGTTAGTTT
CTAGTTTGTGCGATCGAATTTGTCGATTAATCTGAGTTTTTCTGATTAACAGAAGGGCGAATTCGACCCA
AGTTTGTACAAAAAAGCAGGCTCCGCGGCCGCATGGGCAAGCCCATCCCCAACCCCCTGCTGGGCCTGGA
CAGCACCGCTAGCAAAGACAATACTGTGCCTCTGAAGCTGATCGCTCTCCTGGCTAATGGCGAGTTCCAT
AGTGGCGAACAGCTGGGAGAAACCCTGGGCATGTCCAGGGCCGCTATCAACAAGCACATTCAGACTCTGC
GCGACTGGGGCGTGGACGTGTTCACCGTGCCCGGAAAGGGCTACTCTCTGCCCGAGCCTATCCCGCTGCT
GAACGCTAAACAGATTCTGGGACAGCTGGACGGCGGGAGCGTGGCAGTCCTGCCTGTGGTCGACTCCACC
AATCAGTACCTGCTGGATCGAATCGGCGAGCTGAAGAGTGGGGATGCTTGCATTGCAGAATATCAGCAGG
CAGGGAGAGGAAGCAGAGGGAGGAAATGGTTCTCTCCTTTTGGAGCTAACCTGTACCTGAGTATGTTTTG
GCGCCTGAAGCGGGGACCAGCAGCAATCGGCCTGGGCCCGGTCATCGGAATTGTCATGGCAGAAGCGCTG
CGAAAGCTGGGAGCAGACAAGGTGCGAGTCAAATGGCCCAATGACCTGTATCTGCAGGATAGAAAGCTGG
CAGGCATCCTGGTGGAGCTGGCCGGAATAACAGGCGATGCTGCACAGATCGTCATTGGCGCCGGGATTAA
CGTGGCTATGAGGCGCGTGGAGGAAAGCGTGGTCAATCAGGGCTGGATCACACTGCAGGAAGCAGGGATT
AACCTGGACAGGAATACTCTGGCCGCTACGCTGATCCGAGAGCTGCGGGCAGCCCTGGAACTGTTCGAGC
AGGAAGGCCTGGCTCCATATCTGCCACGGTGGGAGAAGCTGGATAACTTCATCAATAGACCCGTGAAGCT
GATCATTGGGGACAAAGAGATTTTCGGGATTAGCCGGGGGATTGATAAACAGGGAGCCCTGCTGCTGGAA
CAGGACGGAGTTATCAAACCCTGGATGGGCGGAGAAATCAGTCTGCGGTCTGCCGAAAAGGGAGGCGGTG
GAAGCGGCGGAGGTTCCATGGTGAGCAAGGGCGAGGAGCTGTTCACCGGGGTGGTGCCCATCCTGGTCGA
GCTGGACGGCGACGTAAACGGCCACAAGTTCAGCGTGTCCGGCGAGGGCGAGGGCGATGCCACCTACGGC
AAGCTGACCCTGAAGTTCATCTGCACCACCGGCAAGCTGCCCGTGCCCTGGCCCACCCTCGTGACCACCT
TCGGCTACGGCCTGCAGTGCTTCGCCCGCTACCCCGACCACATGAAGCAGCACGACTTCTTCAAGTCCGC
CATGCCCGAAGGCTACGTCCAGGAGCGCACCATCTTCTTCAAGGACGACGGCAACTACAAGACCCGCGCC
GAGGTGAAGTTCGAGGGCGACACCCTGGTGAACCGCATCGAGCTGAAGGGCATCGACTTCAAGGAGGACG
GCAACATCCTGGGGCACAAGCTGGAGTACAACTACAACAGCCACAACGTCTATATCATGGCCGACAAGCA
GAAGAACGGCATCAAGGTGAACTTCAAGATCCGCCACAACATCGAGGACGGCAGCGTGCAGCTCGCCGAC
CACTACCAGCAGAACACCCCCATCGGCGACGGCCCCGTGCTGCTGCCCGACAACCACTACCTGAGCTACC
AGTCCGCCCTGAGCAAAGACCCCAACGAGAAGCGCGATCACATGGTCCTGCTGGAGTTCGTGACCGCCGC
CGGGATCACTCTCGGCATGGACGAGCTGTACAAGGCTTCGGATCCAAAAAAGAAGAGAAAGGTATAGAAG
GGTGGGCGCGCCGACCCAGCTTTCTTGTACAAAGTGGTTGATAACAGCGCTTAGAGCTCGAATTTCCCCG
ATCGTTCAAACATTTGGCAATAAAGTTTCTTAAGATTGAATCCTGTTGCCGGTCTTGCGATGATTATCAT
ATAATTTCTGTTGAATTACGTTAAGCATGTAATAATTAACATGTAATGCATGACGTTATTTATGAGATGG
GTTTTTATGATTAGAGTCCCGCAATTATACATTTAATACGCGATAGAAAACAAAATATAGCGCGCAAACT
AGGATAAATTATCGCGCGCGGTGTCATCTATGTTACTAGATCGGGAATTGGTTCCGGAACCAATTCGTAA
TCATGTCATAGCTGTTTCCTGTGTGAAATTGTTATCCGCTCACAATTCCACACAACATACGAGCCGGAAG
CATAAAGTGTAAAGCCTGGGGTGCCTAATGAGTGAGCTAACTCACATTAGGCTGAATTAGGCGCGCCTAT
TTCTATTAATTCCCGATCTAGTAACATAGATGACACCGCGCGCGATAATTTATCCTAGTTTGCGCGCTAT
ATTTTGTTTTCTATCGCGTATTAAATGTATAATTGCGGGACTCTAATCATAAAAACCCATCTCATAAATA
ACGTCATGCATTACATGTTAATTATTACATGCTTAACGTAATTCAACAGAAATTATATGATAATCATCGC
AAGACCGGCAACAGGATTCAATCTTAAGAAACTTTATTGCCAAATGTTTGAACGATCGGGGAAATTCGAG
CTGGGGACGTCCCCAGCTCGGTACCCCCTCCTGGGCACGGTCGTACGCGATCCGCCGCGGTTCCACCTCA
CCATTGCGGGTATGCCAGTTGAGTTCGATGAGTTCCCGTACCAGCTCCAACTCGGGCGATGCCACGCGCA
CTCCGTTCAGATCTCGGTGACGGGCAGGACCGGACGGGGCGGTACCGGCAGGCTGAAGTCCAGCTGCCAG
AAACCCACGTCATGCCAGTTCCCGTGCTTGAAGCCGGCCGCCCGCAGCATGCCGCGGGGGGCATATCCGA
GCGCCTCGTGCATGCGCACGCTCGGGTCGTTGGGCAGCCCGATGACAGCGACCACGCTCTTGAAGCCCTG
TGCCTCCAGGGACTTCAGCAGGTGGGTGTAGAGCGTGGAGCCCAGTCCCGTCCGCTGGTGGCGGGGGGAG
ACGTACACGGTCGACTCGGCCGTCCAGTCGTAGGCGTTGCGTGCCTTCCAGGGGCCCGCGTAGGCGATGC
CGGCGACCTCGCCGTCCACCTCGGCGACGAGCCAGGGATAGCGCTCCCGCAGACGGACGAGGTCGTCCGT
CCACTCCTGCGGTTCCTGCGGCTCGGTACGGAAGTTGACCGTGCTTGTCTCGATGTAGTGGTTGACGATG
GTGCAGACCGCCGGCATGTCCGCCTCGGTGGCACGGCGGATGTCGGCCGGGCGTCGTTCTGGGCTCATAT
CTTATTGCCCCCCGGGATCAGATCTGGATTGAGAGTGAATATGAGACTCTAATTGGATACCGAGGGGAAT
TTATGGAACGTCAGTGGAGCATTTTTGACAAGAAATATTTGCTAGCTGATAGTGACCTTAGGCGACTTTT
GAACGCGCAATAATGGTTTCTGACGTATGTGCTTAGCTCATTAAACTCCAGAAACCCGCGGCTGAGTGGC
TCCTTCAACGTTGCGGTTCTGTCAGTTCCAAACGTAAAACGGCTTGTCCCGCGTCATCGGCGGGGGTCAT
AACGTGACTCCCTTAATTCTCCGCTCATGATCTTGATCCCCTGCGCCATCAGATCCTTGGCGGCAAGAAA
GCCATCCAGTTTACTTTGCAGGGCTTCCCAACCTTACCAGAGGGCGCCCCAGCTGGCAATTCCGGTTCGC
TTGCTGTCCATAAAACCGCCCAGTCTAGCTATCGCCATGTAAGCCCACTGCAAGCTACCTGCTTTCTCTT
TGCGCTTGCGTTTTCCCTTGTCCAGATAGCCCAGTAGCTGACATTCATCCGGGGTCAGCACCGTTTCTGC
GGACTGGCTTTCTACGTGTTCCGCTTCCTTTAGCAGCCCTTGCGCCCTGAGTGCTTGCGGCAGCGTGAAG
CTGATCCGTCGAGATTAATAGAAATAAATTCAGCCTAATTCGGCGTTAATTCAGTACATTAAAAACGTCC
GCAATGTGTTATTAAGTTGTCTAAGCGTCAATTTGTTTACACCACAATATATCCTGCCACCAGCCAGCCA
ACAGCTCCCCGACCGGCAGCTCGGCACAAAATCACCACTCGATACAGGCAGCCCATCAGTCCGGGACGGC
GTCAGCGGGAGAGCCGTTGTAAGGCGGCAGACTTTGCTCATGTTACCGATGCTATTCGGAAGAACGGCAA
CTAAGCTGCCGGGTTTGAAACACGGATGATCTCGCGGAGGGTAGCATGTTGATTGTAACGATGACAGAGC
GTTGCTGCCTGTGATCAATTCGGGCACGAACCCAGTGGACATAAGCCTGTTCGGTTCGTAAGCTGTAATG
CAAGTAGCGTATGCGCTCACGCAACTGGTCCAGAACCTTGACCGAACGCAGCGGTGGTAACGGCGCAGTG
GCGGTTTTCATGGCTTGTTATGACTGTTTTTTTGGGGTACAGTCTATGCCTCGGGCATCCAAGCAGCAAG
CGCGTTACGCCGTGGGTCGATGTTTGATGTTATGGAGCAGCAACGATGTTACGCAGCAGGGCAGTCGCCC
TAAAACAAAGTTAAACATCATGGGGGAAGCGGTGATCGCCGAAGTATCGACTCAACTATCAGAGGTAGTT
GGCGTCATCGAGCGCCATCTCGAACCGACGTTGCTGGCCGTACATTTGTACGGCTCCGCAGTGGATGGCG
GCCTGAAGCCACACAGTGATATTGATTTGCTGGTTACGGTGACCGTAAGGCTTGATGAAACAACGCGGCG
AGCTTTGATCAACGACCTTTTGGAAACTTCGGCTTCCCCTGGAGAGAGCGAGATTCTCCGCGCTGTAGAA
GTCACCATTGTTGTGCACGACGACATCATTCCGTGGCGTTATCCAGCTAAGCGCGAACTGCAATTTGGAG
AATGGCAGCGCAATGACATTCTTGCAGGTATCTTCGAGCCAGCCACGATCGACATTGATCTGGCTATCTT
GCTGACAAAAGCAAGAGAACATAGCGTTGCCTTGGTAGGTCCAGCGGCGGAGGAACTCTTTGATCCGGTT
CCTGAACAGGATCTATTTGAGGCGCTAAATGAAACCTTAACGCTATGGAACTCGCCGCCCGACTGGGCTG
GCGATGAGCGAAATGTAGTGCTTACGTTGTCCCGCATTTGGTACAGCGCAGTAACCGGCAAAATCGCGCC
GAAGGATGTCGCTGCCGACTGGGCAATGGAGCGCCTGCCGGCCCAGTATCAGCCCGTCATACTTGAAGCT
AGACAGGCTTATCTTGGACAAGAAGAAGATCGCTTGGCCTCGCGCGCAGATCAGTTGGAAGAATTTGTCC
ACTACGTGAAAGGCGAGATCACCAAGGTAGTCGGCAAATAATGTCTAGCTAGAAATTCGTTCAAGCCGAC
GCCGCTTCGCGGCGCGGCTTAACTCAAGCGTTAGATGCACTAAGCACATAATTGCTCACAGCCAAACTAT
CAGGTCAAGTCTGCTTTTATTATTTTTAAGCGTGCATAATAAGCCCTACACAAATTGGGAGATATATCAT
GCATGACCAAAATCCCTTAACGTGAGTTTTCGTTCCACTGAGCGTCAGACCCCGTAGAAAAGATCAAAGG
ATCTTCTTGAGATCCTTTTTTTCTGCGCGTAATCTGCTGCTTGCAAACAAAAAAACCACCGCTACCAGCG
GTGGTTTGTTTGCCGGATCAAGAGCTACCAACTCTTTTTCCGAAGGTAACTGGCTTCAGCAGAGCGCAGA
TACCAAATACTGTCCTTCTAGTGTAGCCGTAGTTAGGCCACCACTTCAAGAACTCTGTAGCACCGCCTAC
ATACCTCGCTCTGCTAATCCTGTTACCAGTGGCTGCTGCCAGTGGCGATAAGTCGTGTCTTACCGGGTTG
GACTCAAGACGATAGTTACCGGATAAGGCGCAGCGGTCGGGCTGAACGGGGGGTTCGTGCACACAGCCCA
GCTTGGAGCGAACGACCTACACCGAACTGAGATACCTACAGCGTGAGCTATGAGAAAGCGCCACGCTTCC
CGAAGGGAGAAAGGCGGACAGGTATCCGGTAAGCGGCAGGGTCGGAACAGGAGAGCGCACGAGGGAGCTT
CCAGGGGGAAACGCCTGGTATCTTTATAGTCCTGTCGGGTTTCGCCACCTCTGACTTGAGCGTCGATTTT
TGTGATGCTCGTCAGGGGGGCGGAGCCTATGGAAAAACGCCAGCAACGCGGCCTTTTTACGGTTCCTGGC
CTTTTGCTGGCCTTTTGCTCACATGTTCTTTCCTGCGTTATCCCCTGATTCTGTGGATAACCGTATTACC
GCCTTTGAGTGAGCTGATACCGCTCGCCGCAGCCGAACGACCGAGCGCAGCGAGTCAGTGAGCGAGGAAG
CGGAAGAGCGCCTGATGCGGTATTTTCTCCTTACGCATCTGTGCGGTATTTCACACCGCATATGGTGCAC
TCTCAGTACAATCTGCTCTGATGCCGCATAGTTAAGCCAGTATACACTCCGCTATCGCTACGTGACTGGG
TCATGGCTGCGCCCCGACACCCGCCAACACCCGCTGACGCGCCCTGACGGGCTTGTCTGCTCCCGGCATC
CGCTTACAGACAAGCTGTGACCGTCTCCGGGAGCTGCATGTGTCAGAGGTTTTCACCGTCATCACCGAAA
CGCGCGAGGCAGGGTGCCTTGATGTGGGCGCCGGCGGTCGAGTGGCGACGGCGCGGCTTGTCCGCGCCCT
GGTAGATTGCCTGGCCGTAGGCCAGCCATTTTTGAGCGGCCAGCGGCCGCGATAGGCCGACGCGAAGCGG
CGGGGCGTAGGGAGCGCAGCGACCGAAGGGTAGGCGCTTTTTGCAGCTCTTCGGCTGTGCGCTGGCCAGA
CAGTTATGCACAGGCCAGGCGGGTTTTAAGAGTTTTAATAAGTTTTAAAGAGTTTTAGGCGGAAAAATCG
CCTTTTTTCTCTTTTATATCAGTCACTTACATGTGTGACCGGTTCCCAATGTACGGCTTTGGGTTCCCAA
TGTACGGGTTCCGGTTCCCAATGTACGGCTTTGGGTTCCCAATGTACGTGCTATCCACAGGAAAGAGACC
TTTTCGACCTTTTTCCCCTGCTAGGGCAATTTGCCCTAGCATCTGCTCCGTACATTAGGAACCGGCGGAT
GCTTCGCCCTCGATCAGGTTGCGGTAGCGCATGACTAGGATCGGGCCAGCCTGCCCCGCCTCCTCCTTCA
AATCGTACTCCGGCAGGTCATTTGACCCGATCAGCTTGCGCACGGTGAAACAGAACTTCTTGAACTCTCC
GGCGCTGCCACTGCGTTCGTAGATCGTCTTGAACAACCATCTGGCTTCTGCCTTGCCTGCGGCGCGGCGT
GCCAGGCGGTAGAGAAAACGGCCGATGCCGGGATCGATCAAAAAGTAATCGGGGTGAACCGTCAGCACGT
CCGGGTTCTTGCCTTCTGTGATCTCGCGGTACATCCAATCAGCTAGCTCGATCTCGATGTACTCCGGCCG
CCCGGTTTCGCTCTTTACGATCTTGTAGCGGCTAATCAAGGCTTCACCCTCGGATACCGTCACCAGGCGG
CCGTTCTTGGCCTTCTTCGTACGCTGCATGGCAACGTGCGTGGTGTTTAACCGAATGCAGGTTTCTACCA
GGTCGTCTTTCTGCTTTCCGCCATCGGCTCGCCGGCAGAACTTGAGTACGTCCGCAACGTGTGGACGGAA
CACGCGGCCGGGCTTGTCTCCCTTCCCTTCCCGGTATCGGTTCATGGATTCGGTTAGATGGGAAACCGCC
ATCAGTACCAGGTCGTAATCCCACACACTGGCCATGCCGGCCGGCCCTGCGGAAACCTCTACGTGCCCGT
CTGGAAGCTCGTAGCGGATCACCTCGCCAGCTCGTCGGTCACGCTTCGACAGACGGAAAACGGCCACGTC
CATGATGCTGCGACTATCGCGGGTGCCCACGTCATAGAGCATCGGAACGAAAAAATCTGGTTGCTCGTCG
CCCTTGGGCGGCTTCCTAATCGACGGCGCACCGGCTGCCGGCGGTTGCCGGGATTCTTTGCGGATTCGAT
CAGCGGCCGCTTGCCACGATTCACCGGGGCGTGCTTCTGCCTCGATGCGTTGCCGCTGGGCGGCCTGCGC
GGCCTTCAACTTCTCCACCAGGTCATCACCCAGCGCCGCGCCGATTTGTACCGGGCCGGATGGTTTGCGA
CCGCTCACGCCGATTCCTCGGGCTTGGGGGTTCCAGTGCCATTGCAGGGCCGGCAGACAACCCAGCCGCT
TACGCCTGGCCAACCGCCCGTTCCTCCACACATGGGGCATTCCACGGCGTCGGTGCCTGGTTGTTCTTGA
TTTTCCATGCCGCCTCCTTTAGCCGCTAAAATTCATCTACTCATTTATTCATTTGCTCATTTACTCTGGT
AGCTGCGCGATGTATTCAGATAGCAGCTCGGTAATGGTCTTGCCTTGGCGTACCGCGTACATCTTCAGCT
TGGTGTGATCCTCCGCCGGCAACTGAAAGTTGACCCGCTTCATGGCTGGCGTGTCTGCCAGGCTGGCCAA
CGTTGCAGCCTTGCTGCTGCGTGCGCTCGGACGGCCGGCACTTAGCGTGTTTGTGCTTTTGCTCATTTTC
TCTTTACCTCATTAACTCAAATGAGTTTTGATTTAATTTCAGCGGCCAGCGCCTGGACCTCGCGGGCAGC
GTCGCCCTCGGGTTCTGATTCAAGAACGGTTGTGCCGGCGGCGGCAGTGCCTGGGTAGCTCACGCGCTGC
GTGATACGGGACTCAAGAATGGGCAGCTCGTACCCGGCCAGCGCCTCGGCAACCTCACCGCCGATGCGCG
TGCCTTTGATCGCCCGCGACACGACAAAGGCCGCTTGTAGCCTTCCATCCGTGACCTCAATGCGCTGCTT
AACCAGCTCCACCAGGTCGGCGGTGGCCCATATGTCGTAAGGGCTTGGCTGCACCGGAATCAGCACGAAG
TCGGCTGCCTTGATCGCGGACACAGCCAAGTCCGCCGCCTGGGGCGCTCCGTCGATCACTACGAAGTCGC
GCCGGCCGATGGCCTTCACGTCGCGGTCAATCGTCGGGCGGTCGATGCCGACAACGGTTAGCGGTTGATC
TTCCCGCACGGCCGCCCAATCGCGGGCACTGCCCTGGGGATCGGAATCGACTAACAGAACATCGGCCCCG
GCGAGTTGCAGGGCGCGGGCTAGATGGGTTGCGATGGTCGTCTTGCCTGACCCGCCTTTCTGGTTAAGTA
CAGCGATAACCTTCATGCGTTCCCCTTGCGTATTTGTTTATTTACTCATCGCATCATATACGCAGCGACC
GCATGACGCAAGCTGTTTTACTCAAATACACATCACCTTTTTAGACGGCGGCGCTCGGTTTCTTCAGCGG
CCAAGCTGGCCGGCCAGGCCGCCAGCTTGGCATCAGACAAACCGGCCAGGATTTCATGCAGCCGCACGGT
TGAGACGTGCGCGGGCGGCTCGAACACGTACCCGGCCGCGATCATCTCCGCCTCGATCTCTTCGGTAATG
AAAAACGGTTCGTCCTGGCCGTCCTGGTGCGGTTTCATGCTTGTTCCTCTTGGCGTTCATTCTCGGCGGC
CGCCAGGGCGTCGGCCTCGGTCAATGCGTCCTCACGGAAGGCACCGCGCCGCCTGGCCTCGGTGGGCGTC
ACTTCCTCGCTGCGCTCAAGTGCGCGGTACAGGGTCGAGCGATGCACGCCAAGCAGTGCAGCCGCCTCTT
TCACGGTGCGGCCTTCCTGGTCGATCAGCTCGCGGGCGTGCGCGATCTGTGCCGGGGTGAGGGTAGGGCG
GGGGCCAAACTTCACGCCTCGGGCCTTGGCGGCCTCGCGCCCGCTCCGGGTGCGGTCGATGATTAGGGAA
CGCTCGAACTCGGCAATGCCGGCGAACACGGTCAACACCATGCGGCCGGCCGGCGTGGTGGTGTCGGCCC
ACGGCTCTGCCAGGCTACGCAGGCCCGCGCCGGCCTCCTGGATGCGCTCGGCAATGTCCAGTAGGTCGCG
GGTGCTGCGGGCCAGGCGGTCTAGCCTGGTCACTGTCACAACGTCGCCAGGGCGTAGGTGGTCAAGCATC
CTGGCCAGCTCCGGGCGGTCGCGCCTGGTGCCGGTGATCTTCTCGGAAAACAGCTTGGTGCAGCCGGCCG
CGTGCAGTTCGGCCCGTTGGTTGGTCAAGTCCTGGTCGTCGGTGCTGACGCGGGCATAGCCCAGCAGGCC
AGCGGCGGCGCTCTTGTTCATGGCGTAATGTCTCCGGTTCTAGTCGCAAGTATTCTACTTTATGCGACTA
AAACACGCGACAAGAAAACGCCAGGAAAAGGGCAGGGCGGCAGCCTGTCGCGTAACTTAGGACTTGTGCG
ACATGTCGTTTTCAGAAGACGGCTGCACTGAACGTCAGAAGCCGACTGCACTATAGCAGCGGAGGGGTTG
GATCAAAGTACTTTGATCCCGAGGGGAACCCTGTGGTTGGCATGCACATACAAATGGACGAACGGATAAA
CCTTTTCACGCCCTTTTAAATATCCGATTATTCTAATAAACGCTCTTTTCTCTTAG
Features (pLannotate 1.2.2; 28 found; start..end, strand, type, name):
      1..25      -  misc_feature   RB T-DNA repeat: right border repeat from nopaline C58 T-DNA
     91..245     -  CDS            lacZα (fragment): LacZα fragment of β-galactosidase; lacZ fragment
    269..289     +  protein_bind   attB4: mutant version of attB; core recombination site for the Gateway® BP reaction BP Clonase™
   2309..2329    +  protein_bind   attB1: mutant version of attB; core recombination site for the Gateway® BP reaction BP Clonase™
   2394..3350    +  CDS            TurboID: mutant of the E. coli biotin ligase BioID engineered for improved catalytic efficiency (Branon et al., 2018)
   3378..4094    +  CDS            EYFP: EYFP is a basic (constitutively fluorescent) green/yellow fluorescent protein published in 1996, derived from Aequorea victoria. It is reported to be a very rapidly-maturing weak dimer with high acid sensitivity.
   4104..4124    +  CDS            SV40 NLS: nuclear localization signal of SV40 (simian virus 40) large T antigen
   4144..4168    -  protein_bind   attB2: mutant version of attB; recombination site for the Gateway® BP reaction BP Clonase™
   4200..4452    +  terminator     NOS terminator: nopaline synthase terminator and poly(A) signal
   4507..4529    -  protein_bind   lac operator (fragment): The lac repressor binds to the lac operator to inhibit transcription in E. coli. This inhibition can be relieved by adding lactose or isopropyl-β-D-thiogalactopyranoside (IPTG). lac repressor encoded by lacI
   4533..4563    -  promoter       lac promoter: promoter for the E. coli lac operon
   4578..4599    -  protein_bind   CAP binding site: CAP binding activates transcription in the presence of cAMP. E. coli catabolite activator protein
   4635..4887    -  terminator     NOS terminator: nopaline synthase terminator and poly(A) signal
   4919..5032    -  CDS            bah (fragment): BAH_STRHY - Protein inferred from homology: Swiss-Prot protein existence level 3. This protein removes the N-acetyl group from bialaphos as one of the final steps of the bialaphos biosynthetic pathway. From Streptomyces hygroscopicus.
   5047..5598    -  CDS            BlpR: phosphinothricin acetyltransferase; Streptomyces hygroscopicus bar; confers resistance to bialophos or phosphinothricin
   5650..5829    -  promoter       NOS promoter: nopaline synthase promoter
   5909..6238    -  CDS            tnpA (fragment): TN5P_ECOLX - Also known as tnp. Experimental evidence at protein level: Swiss-Prot protein existence level 1. Mediates transposition of transposon Tn5 by a 'cut and paste' mechanism. First, the monomeric transposase binds the 19 bp inverted DNA repeats flanking the transposon. Then, dimerization of the DNA- bound transposase creates a synaptic DNA complex. After nicking of the first DNA strand, excision of the transposon proceeds through a series of intermediates. The transposase then mediates the insertion of the transposon at a new site by strand transfer. The activity of the wild- type tran
   6335..6359    -  misc_feature   LB T-DNA repeat: left border repeat from nopaline C58 T-DNA
   6618..6641    +  promoter       Pc promoter (fragment): intI1 (promoter lies within the coding sequence); class 1 integron promoter
   6817..6873    +  CDS            GmR (fragment): gentamycin acetyltransferase; aacC1; confers resistance to gentamycin
   6884..7671    +  CDS            SmR (fragment): aminoglycoside adenylyltransferase (Murphy, 1985); aadA; confers resistance to spectinomycin and streptomycin
   7917..8505    +  rep_origin     ori: high-copy-number ColE1/pMB1/pBR322/pUC origin of replication
   8691..8831    -  misc_feature   bom: basis of mobility region from pBR322
   8933..8972    -  CDS            rop (fragment): Rop protein, which maintains plasmids at low copy number; rop
   9175..9369    -  rep_origin     pVS1 oriV: origin of replication for the Pseudomonas plasmid pVS1 (Heeb et al., 2000)
   9435..10508   -  CDS            pVS1 RepA: replication protein from the Pseudomonas plasmid pVS1 (Heeb et al., 2000)
  10937..11566   -  CDS            pVS1 StaA: stability protein from the Pseudomonas plasmid pVS1 (Heeb et al., 2000)
  12126..12527   -  CDS            Y4CG_SINFN (fragment): Protein inferred from homology: Swiss-Prot protein existence level 3. From Sinorhizobium fredii (strain NBRC 101917 / NGR234).
