[The description below was written by a language model from this plasmid's Addgene catalogue record and pLannotate feature annotations shown in this document.]
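Description:
R4pGWB601_UBQ10p-Turbo-YFP-NLS is a 12.9 kb plant binary vector built on the R4pGWB601 Gateway backbone, intended for Agrobacterium-mediated T-DNA delivery into plants. The backbone carries a ColE1/pMB1-type origin with a bom site for replication in E. coli, plus the pVS1 oriV, RepA and StaA functions that support replication and stable maintenance in Agrobacterium. Bacterial selection is by spectinomycin through an aadA (SmR) gene. Between the nopaline-type right and left T-DNA borders sits a plant selection cassette in which the NOS promoter drives the bar/BlpR phosphinothricin acetyltransferase gene, followed by a NOS terminator, giving Basta resistance in transformants.

The payload was assembled by Gateway recombination. The interval between attB4 and attB1 is not annotated in the feature table but corresponds in position to the Arabidopsis UBQ10 promoter named in the record, a strong, broadly active promoter. Between attB1 and attB2 lies the fusion open reading frame: TurboID, an engineered multi-mutant of E. coli BirA biotin ligase (human codon-optimised, derived from a mammalian expression plasmid), listed with an N-terminal V5 epitope tag and joined through a GS linker to EYFP and a C-terminal SV40 nuclear localization signal. A NOS terminator follows. The V5 tag and linker are catalogue entries not separately annotated in the feature table.

Expression yields a fluorescent, nucleus-targeted promiscuous biotin ligase that labels nearby proteins in the presence of biotin. The construct is used for proximity labeling in Arabidopsis, for example to profile nuclear proteomes or as a compartment-matched control for TurboID fusions to nuclear proteins of interest.
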