Addgene plasmid #127368: R4pGWB601_UBQ10p-Turbo-YFP-NLS
Purpose: Binary vector for expressing nuclear TurboID-YFP under the UBQ10 promoter in plants
Depositing lab: Dominique Bergmann. Depositing organization: Stanford University. Publication: Proximity labeling of protein complexes and cell type-specific organellar proteomes in Arabidopsis enabled by TurboID. Mair A, Xu SL, Branon TC, Ting AY, Bergmann DC. Elife. 2019 Sep 19;8. pii: 47864. doi: 10.7554/eLife.47864. PubMed 31535972.
Backbone
  Vector backbone: R4pGWB601
  Backbone manufacturer: http://shimane-u.org/nakagawa/gbv.htm
  Total vector size (bp): 12866
  Vector type: Plant Expression
  Selectable markers: Basta
Growth in bacteria
  Bacterial resistance: Spectinomycin, 50 μg/mL
  Growth temperature: 37°C
  Growth strain: DH5alpha
  Copy number: Unknown
Gene/Insert
  Gene/Insert name: TurboID (BirA mutant)
  Species: BirA from E. coli, codon optimized for human and mutated
  Insert size (bp): 957
  Mutation: Q65P, I87V, R118S, E140K, Q141R, S150G, L151P, V160A, T192A, K194I, M209V, M241T, S263P, I305V
  Promoter: Arabidopsis UBQ10 promoter
  Tag / fusion protein: V5 (N terminal on insert); GS linker (C terminal on insert); YFP (C terminal on insert); NLS (C terminal on insert)
  Cloning method: Gateway Cloning
  Sequencing primers: 5′ M13 fw; 3′ M13 rv
Resource information
  A portion of this plasmid was derived from a plasmid made by: TurboID was obtained from Alice Ting's lab at Stanford University (cloned from V5-hBirA-Turbo-NES_pCDNA3, Addgene catalog #107169).
Terms and licenses: Academic/Nonprofit Terms; Industry Terms: Not Available to Industry
How to cite: R4pGWB601_UBQ10p-Turbo-YFP-NLS was a gift from Dominique Bergmann (Addgene plasmid # 127368 ; http://n2t.net/addgene:127368 ; RRID:Addgene_127368)
